>Addgene plasmid #209028 | pLCHKOv3-CD46 Ex3_2-Lb | addgene full sequence | sequence record 414792 | Addgene NGS Result
CCCGGGTTGCGCCTTTTCCAAGGCAGCCCTGGGTTTGCGCAGGGACGCGGCTGCTCTGGGCGTGGTTCCG
GGAAACGCAGCGGCGCCGACCCTGGGTCTCGCACATTCTTCACGTCCGTTCGCAGCGTCACCCGGATCTT
CGCCGCTACCCTTGTGGGCCCCCCGGCGACGCTTCCTGCTCCGCCCCTAAGTCGGGAAGGTTCCTTGCGG
TTCGCGGCGTGCCGGACGTGACAAACGGAAGCCGCAGCTCACACTAGTACCCTCGCAGACGGACAGCGCC
AGGGAGCAATGGCAGCGCGCCGACCGCGATGGGCTGTGGCCAATAGCGGCTGCTCAGCAGGGCGCGCCGA
GAGCAGCGGCCGGGAAGGGGCGGTGCGGGAGGCGGGGTGTGGGGCGGTAGTGTGGGCCCTGTTCCTGCCC
GCGCGGTGTTCCGCATTCTGCAAGCCTCCGGAGCGCACGTCGGCAGTCGGCTCCCTCGTTGACCGAATCA
CCGACCTCTCTCCCCAGGGGGATCCACCGGAGCTTACCATGACCGAGTACAAGCCCACGGTGCGCCTCGC
CACCCGCGACGACGTCCCCAGGGCCGTACGCACCCTCGCCGCCGCGTTCGCCGACTACCCCGCCACGCGC
CACACCGTCGATCCGGACCGCCACATCGAGCGGGTCACCGAGCTGCAAGAACTCTTCCTCACGCGCGTCG
GGCTCGACATCGGCAAGGTGTGGGTCGCGGACGACGGCGCCGCCGTGGCGGTCTGGACCACGCCGGAGAG
CGTCGAAGCGGGGGCGGTGTTCGCCGAGATCGGCCCGCGCATGGCCGAGTTGAGCGGTTCCCGGCTGGCC
GCGCAGCAACAGATGGAAGGCCTCCTGGCGCCGCACCGGCCCAAGGAGCCCGCGTGGTTCCTGGCCACCG
TCGGTGTTTCGCCCGACCACCAGGGCAAGGGTCTGGGCAGCGCCGTCGTGCTCCCCGGAGTGGAGGCGGC
CGAGCGCGCCGGGGTGCCCGCCTTCCTGGAGACCTCCGCGCCCCGCAACCTCCCCTTCTACGAGCGGCTC
GGCTTCACCGTCACCGCCGACGTCGAGGTGCCCGAAGGACCGCGCACCTGGTGCATGACCCGCAAGCCCG
GTGCCTGAACGCGTTAAGTCGACAATCAACCTCTGGATTACAAAATTTGTGAAAGATTGACTGGTATTCT
TAACTATGTTGCTCCTTTTACGCTATGTGGATACGCTGCTTTAATGCCTTTGTATCATGCTATTGCTTCC
CGTATGGCTTTCATTTTCTCCTCCTTGTATAAATCCTGGTTGCTGTCTCTTTATGAGGAGTTGTGGCCCG
TTGTCAGGCAACGTGGCGTGGTGTGCACTGTGTTTGCTGACGCAACCCCCACTGGTTGGGGCATTGCCAC
CACCTGTCAGCTCCTTTCCGGGACTTTCGCTTTCCCCCTCCCTATTGCCACGGCGGAACTCATCGCCGCC
TGCCTTGCCCGCTGCTGGACAGGGGCTCGGCTGTTGGGCACTGACAATTCCGTGGTGTTGTCGGGGAAAT
CATCGTCCTTTCCTTGGCTGCTCGCCTGTGTTGCCACCTGGATTCTGCGCGGGACGTCCTTCTGCTACGT
CCCTTCGGCCCTCAATCCAGCGGACCTTCCTTCCCGCGGCCTGCTGCCGGCTCTGCGGCCTCTTCCGCGT
CTTCGCCTTCGCCCTCAGACGAGTCGGATCTCCCTTTGGGCCGCCTCCCCGCGTCGACTTTAAGACCAAT
GACTTACAAGGCAGCTGTAGATCTTAGCCACTTTTTAAAAGAAAAGGGGGGACTGGAAGGGCTAATTCAC
TCCCAACGAAGACAAGATCTGCTTTTTGCTTGTACTGGGTCTCTCTGGTTAGACCAGATCTGAGCCTGGG
AGCTCTCTGGCTAACTAGGGAACCCACTGCTTAAGCCTCAATAAAGCTTGCCTTGAGTGCTTCAAGTAGT
GTGTGCCCGTCTGTTGTGTGACTCTGGTAACTAGAGATCCCTCAGACCCTTTTAGTCAGTGTGGAAAATC
TCTAGCAGTACGTATAGTAGTTCATGTCATCTTATTATTCAGTATTTATAACTTGCAAAGAAATGAATAT
CAGAGAGTGAGAGGAACTTGTTTATTGCAGCTTATAATGGTTACAAATAAAGCAATAGCATCACAAATTT
CACAAATAAAGCATTTTTTTCACTGCATTCTAGTTGTGGTTTGTCCAAACTCATCAATGTATCTTATCAT
GTCTGGCTCTAGCTATCCCGCCCCTAACTCCGCCCATCCCGCCCCTAACTCCGCCCAGTTCCGCCCATTC
TCCGCCCCATGGCTGACTAATTTTTTTTATTTATGCAGAGGCCGAGGCCGCCTCGGCCTCTGAGCTATTC
CAGAAGTAGTGAGGAGGCTTTTTTGGAGGCCTAGGGACGTACCCAATTCGCCCTATAGTGAGTCGTATTA
CGCGCGCTCACTGGCCGTCGTTTTACAACGTCGTGACTGGGAAAACCCTGGCGTTACCCAACTTAATCGC
CTTGCAGCACATCCCCCTTTCGCCAGCTGGCGTAATAGCGAAGAGGCCCGCACCGATCGCCCTTCCCAAC
AGTTGCGCAGCCTGAATGGCGAATGGG
[124 nt withheld, positions 2618-2741]
C
[91 nt withheld, positions 2743-2833]
A
[49 nt withheld, positions 2835-2883]
CCTTTGACGTTGGAGTCCACGTTCTTT
[37 nt withheld, positions 2911-2947]
ACCCTATCTCGGTCTATTCTTTTGATTTATAAGGGATTTTGCCGATTTCGGCCTATTGGTTAAAAAATGA
GCTGATTTAACAAAAATTTAACGCGAATTTTAACAAAATATTAACGCTTACAATTTAGGTGGCACTTTTC
GGGGAAATGTGCGCGGAACCCCTATTTGTTTATTTTTCTAAATACATTCAAATATGTATCCGCTCATGAG
ACAATAACCCTGATAAATGCTTCAATAATATTGAAAAAGGAAGAGTATGAGTATTCAACATTTCCGTGTC
GCCCTTATTCCCTTTTTTGCGGCATTTTGCCTTCCTGTTTTTGCTCACCCAGAAACGCTGGTGAAAGTAA
AAGATGCTGAAGATCAGTTGGGTGCACGAGTGGGTTACATCGAACTGGATCTCAACAGCGGTAAGATCCT
TGAGAGTTTTCGCCCCGAAGAACGTTTTCCAATGATGAGCACTTTTAAAGTTCTGCTATGTGGCGCGGTA
TTATCCCGTATTGACGCCGGGCAAGAGCAACTCGGTCGCCGCATACACTATTCTCAGAATGACTTGGTTG
AGTACTCACCAGTCACAGAAAAGCATCTTACGGATGGCATGACAGTAAGAGAATTATGCAGTGCTGCCAT
AACCATGAGTGATAACACTGCGGCCAACTTACTTCTGACAACGATCGGAGGACCGAAGGAGCTAACCGCT
TTTTTGCACAACATGGGGGATCATGTAACTCGCCTTGATCGTTGGGAACCGGAGCTGAATGAAGCCATAC
CAAACGACGAGCGTGACACCACGATGCCTGTAGCAATGGCAACAACGTTGCGCAAACTATTAACTGGCGA
ACTACTTACTCTAGCTTCCCGGCAACAATTAATAGACTGGATGGAGGCGGATAAAGTTGCAGGACCACTT
CTGCGCTCGGCCCTTCCGGCTGGCTGGTTTATTGCTGATAAATCTGGAGCCGGTGAGCGTGGGTCTCGCG
GTATCATTGCAGCACTGGGGCCAGATGGTAAGCCCTCCCGTATCGTAGTTATCTACACGACGGGGAGTCA
GGCAACTATGGATGAACGAAATAGACAGATCGCTGAGATAGGTGCCTCACTGATTAAGCATTGGTAACTG
TCAGACCAAGTTTACTCATATATACTTTAGATTGATTTAAAACTTCATTTTTAATTTAAAAGGATCTAGG
TGAAGATCCTTTTTGATAATCTCATGACCAAAATCCCTTAACGTGAGTTTTCGTTCCACTGAGCGTCAGA
CCCCGTAGAAAAGATCAAAGGATCTTCTTGAGATCCTTTTTTTCTGCGCGTAATCTGCTGCTTGCAAACA
AAAAAACCACCGCTACCAGCGGTGGTTTGTTTGCCGGATCAAGAGCTACCAACTCTTTTTCCGAAGGTAA
CTGGCTTCAGCAGAGCGCAGATACCAAATACTGTTCTTCTAGTGTAGCCGTAGTTAGGCCACCACTTCAA
GAACTCTGTAGCACCGCCTACATACCTCGCTCTGCTAATCCTGTTACCAGTGGCTGCTGCCAGTGGCGAT
AAGTCGTGTCTTACCGGGTTGGACTCAAGACGATAGTTACCGGATAAGGCGCAGCGGTCGGGCTGAACGG
GGGGTTCGTGCACACAGCCCAGCTTGGAGCGAACGACCTACACCGAACTGAGATACCTACAGCGTGAGCT
ATGAGAAAGCGCCACGCTTCCCGAAGGGAGAAAGGCGGACAGGTATCCGGTAAGCGGCAGGGTCGGAACA
GGAGAGCGCACGAGGGAGCTTCCAGGGGGAAACGCCTGGTATCTTTATAGTCCTGTCGGGTTTCGCCACC
TCTGACTTGAGCGTCGATTTTTGTGATGCTCGTCAGGGGGGCGGAGCCTATGGAAAAACGCCAGCAACGC
GGCCTTTTTACGGTTCCTGGCCTTTTGCTGGCCTTTTGCTCACATGTTCTTTCCTGCGTTATCCCCTGAT
TCTGTGGATAACCGTATTACCGCCTTTGAGTGAGCTGATACCGCTCGCCGCAGCCGAACGACCGAGCGCA
GCGAGTCAGTGAGCGAGGAAGCGGAAGAGCGCCCAATACGCAAACCGCCTCTCCCCGCGCGTTGGCCGAT
TCATTAATGCAGCTGGCACGACAGGTTTCCCGACTGGAAAGCGGGCAGTGAGCGCAACGCAATTAATGTG
AGTTAGCTCACTCATTAGGCACCCCAGGCTTTACACTTTATGCTTCCGGCTCGTATGTTGTGTGGAATTG
TGAGCGGATAACAATTTCACACAGGAAACAGCTATGACCATGATTACGCCAAGCGCGCAATTAACCCTCA
CTAAAGGGAACAAAAGCTGGAGCTGCAAGCTTAATGTAGTCTTATGCAATACTCTTGTAGTCTTGCAACA
TGGTAACGATGAGTTAGCAACATGCCTTACAAGGAGAGAAAAAGCACCGTGCATGCCGATTGGTGGAAGT
AAGGTGGTACGATCGTGCCTTATTAGGAAGGCAACAGACGGGTCTGACATGGATTGGACGAACCACTGAA
TTGCCGCATTGCAGAGATATTGTATTTAAGTGCCTAGCTCGATACATAAACGGGTCTCTCTGGTTAGACC
AGATCTGAGCCTGGGAGCTCTCTGGCTAACTAGGGAACCCACTGCTTAAGCCTCAATAAAGCTTGCCTTG
AGTGCTTCAAGTAGTGTGTGCCCGTCTGTTGTGTGACTCTGGTAACTAGAGATCCCTCAGACCCTTTTAG
TCAGTGTGGAAAATCTCTAGCAGTGGCGCCCGAACAGGGACTTGAAAGCGAAAGGGAAACCAGAGGAGCT
CTCTCGACGCAGGACTCGGCTTGCTGAAGCGCGCACGGCAAGAGGCGAGGGGCGGCGACTGGTGAGTACG
CCAAAAATTTTGACTAGCGGAGGCTAGAAGGAGAGAGATGGGTGCGAGAGCGTCAGTATTAAGCGGGGGA
GAATTAGATCGCGATGGGAAAAAATTCGGTTAAGGCCAGGGGGAAAGAAAAAATATAAATTAAAACATAT
AGTATGGGCAAGCAGGGAGCTAGAACGATTCGCAGTTAATCCTGGCCTGTTAGAAACATCAGAAGGCTGT
AGACAAATACTGGGACAGCTACAACCATCCCTTCAGACAGGATCAGAAGAACTTAGATCATTATATAATA
CAGTAGCAACCCTCTATTGTGTGCATCAAAGGATAGAGATAAAAGACACCAAGGAAGCTTTAGACAAGAT
AGAGGAAGAGCAAAACAAAAGTAAGACCACCGCACAGCAAGCGGCCGCTGATCTTCAGACCTGGAGGAGG
AGATATGAGGGACAATTGGAGAAGTGAATTATATAAATATAAAGTAGTAAAAATTGAACCATTAGGAGTA
GCACCCACCAAGGCAAAGAGAAGAGTGGTGCAGAGAGAAAAAAGAGCAGTGGGAATAGGAGCTTTGTTCC
TTGGGTTCTTGGGAGCAGCAGGAAGCACTATGGGCGCAGCGTCAATGACGCTGACGGTACAGGCCAGACA
ATTATTGTCTGGTATAGTGCAGCAGCAGAACAATTTGCTGAGGGCTATTGAGGCGCAACAGCATCTGTTG
CAACTCACAGTCTGGGGCATCAAGCAGCTCCAGGCAAGAATCCTGGCTGTGGAAAGATACCTAAAGGATC
AACAGCTCCTGGGGATTTGGGGTTGCTCTGGAAAACTCATTTGCACCACTGCTGTGCCTTGGAATGCTAG
TTGGAGTAATAAATCTCTGGAACAGATTTGGAATCACACGACCTGGATGGAGTGGGACAGAGAAATTAAC
AATTACACAAGCTTAATACACTCCTTAATTGAAGAATCGCAAAACCAGCAAGAAAAGAATGAACAAGAAT
TATTGGAATTAGATAAATGGGCAAGTTTGTGGAATTGGTTTAACATAACAAATTGGCTGTGGTATATAAA
ATTATTCATAATGATAGTAGGAGGCTTGGTAGGTTTAAGAATAGTTTTTGCTGTACTTTCTATAGTGAAT
AGAGTTAGGCAGGGATATTCACCATTATCGTTTCAGACCCACCTCCCAACCCCGAGGGGACCCTGCAGGA
TTTAAATCCGAGGGGACCCAGAGAATTCAAAAAAACTATATATCTTGCCTATCTCCAATCTACACTTAGT
AGAAATTAGCACCGACTCGGTGCCACTTTTTCAAGTTGATAACGGACTAGCCTTATTTCAACTTGCTATG
CTGTTTCCAGCATAGCTCTGAAACGGGTGAATATGAATCTTAAGCGGTACCTCGTCCTTTCCACAAGATA
TATAAAGCCAAGAAATCGAAATACTTTCAAGTTACGGTAAGCATATGATAGTCCATTTTAAAACATAATT
TTAAAACTGCAAACTACCCAAGAAATTATTACTTTCTACGTCACGTATTTTGTACTAATATCTTTGTGTT
TACAGTCAAATTAATTCTAATTATCTCTCTAACAGCCTTGTATCGTATATGCAAATATGAAGGAATCATG
GGAAATAGGCCCTCGAATTCTAGATCTTGAGACAAATGGCAGTATTCATCCACAATTTTAAAAGAAAAGG
GGGGATTGGGGGGTACAGTGCAGGGGAAAGAATAGTAGACATAATAGCAACAGACATACAAACTAAAGAA
TTACAAAAACAAATTACAAAAATTCAAAATTTTCGGGTTTATTACAGGGACAGCAGAGATCCACTTTGGC
GCCGGCTCGAGATTTAAATCCTGCAGGCGAGGGGG
Features (pLannotate 1.2.2; 27 found; start..end, strand, type, name):
      7..507     +  promoter       hPGK promoter: human phosphoglycerate kinase 1 promoter
    529..1128    +  CDS            PuroR (fragment): puromycin N-acetyltransferase; pac from Streptomyces; confers resistance to puromycin
   1144..1732    +  misc_feature   WPRE: woodchuck hepatitis virus posttranscriptional regulatory element
   1783..1802    +  misc_feature   cPPT/CTS (fragment): central polypurine tract and central termination sequence of HIV-1
   1804..2037    +  LTR            3' LTR (ΔU3): self-inactivating 3' long terminal repeat (LTR) from HIV-1
   2115..2236    +  polyA_signal   SV40 poly(A) signal: SV40 polyadenylation signal
   2276..2411    +  rep_origin     SV40 ori: SV40 origin of replication
   2432..2450    -  promoter       T7 promoter: promoter for bacteriophage T7 RNA polymerase
   2458..2613    +  CDS            lacZα (fragment): LacZα fragment of β-galactosidase; lacZ fragment
   2618..3046    +  rep_origin     f1 ori (sequence partly withheld): f1 bacteriophage origin of replication; arrow indicates direction of (+) strand synthesis
   3099..3203    +  promoter       AmpR promoter: bla
   3204..4064    +  CDS            AmpR: β-lactamase; bla; confers resistance to ampicillin, carbenicillin, and related antibiotics
   4235..4823    +  rep_origin     ori: high-copy-number ColE1/pMB1/pBR322/pUC origin of replication
   5006..5098    +  CDS            lacI (fragment): lac repressor; lacI; The lac repressor binds to the lac operator to inhibit transcription in E. coli. This inhibition can be relieved by adding lactose or isopropyl-β-D-thiogalactopyranoside (IPTG).
   5111..5132    +  protein_bind   CAP binding site: CAP binding activates transcription in the presence of cAMP. E. coli catabolite activator protein
   5147..5177    +  promoter       lac promoter: promoter for the E. coli lac operon
   5185..5201    +  protein_bind   lac operator: The lac repressor binds to the lac operator to inhibit transcription in E. coli. This inhibition can be relieved by adding lactose or isopropyl-β-D-thiogalactopyranoside (IPTG). lac repressor encoded by lacI
   5246..5264    +  promoter       T3 promoter: promoter for bacteriophage T3 RNA polymerase
   5292..5518    +  promoter       RSV promoter: Rous sarcoma virus enhancer/promoter
   5519..5699    +  LTR            5' LTR (truncated): truncated 5' long terminal repeat (LTR) from HIV-1
   5746..5871    +  misc_feature   HIV-1 Ψ: packaging signal of human immunodeficiency virus type 1
   5855..6218    +  CDS            HIV-1 gag (fragment): gag protein from human immunodeficiency virus 1; gag
   6364..6597    +  misc_feature   RRE: The Rev response element (RRE) of HIV-1 allows for Rev-dependent mRNA export from the nucleus to the cytoplasm.
   6974..7000    +  CDS            Rev (fragment): human immunodeficiency virus 1 (HIV-1) Rev protein; rev; enhances nuclear export of unspliced and incompletely spliced viral mRNAs
   7086..7153    -  misc_RNA       tracrRNA (fragment): trans-activating CRISPR RNA for the Streptococcus pyogenes CRISPR/Cas9 system
   7201..7441    -  promoter       U6 promoter: RNA polymerase III promoter for human U6 snRNA
   7483..7600    +  misc_feature   cPPT/CTS: central polypurine tract and central termination sequence of HIV-1
