[The description below was written by a language model from this plasmid's Addgene catalogue record and pLannotate feature annotations shown in this document.]
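Description:
pLCHKOv3-CD46 Ex3_2-Lb is a third-generation-style, self-inactivating HIV-1 lentiviral CRISPR vector built on the pLCHKOv3 backbone for use in mammalian cells. It is propagated in E. coli through a high-copy ColE1/pUC origin with ampicillin resistance (AmpR). The backbone also carries an f1 ori, an SV40 ori and poly(A) signal, and remnants of lac and T7/T3 cloning elements. The viral genome is driven by an RSV promoter fused to a truncated 5' LTR. This is followed by the Ψ packaging signal with a partial gag sequence, the RRE for Rev-dependent nuclear export, a cPPT/CTS, a WPRE to boost transcript expression, and a ΔU3 3' LTR that inactivates LTR promoter activity after integration.

The payload is a single human U6 (Pol III) promoter driving a hybrid guide RNA (hgRNA) of the CHyMErA system; this cassette is annotated on the reverse strand relative to the viral genome. The hgRNA fuses an SpCas9 spacer and tracrRNA scaffold (tracrRNAv1) to an LbCas12a direct repeat and a Cas12a spacer. Cas12a's own RNA-processing activity separates the transcript into two functional guides. The purpose field indicates that the paired guides delete exon 3 of human CD46 through the combined action of the two nucleases. The feature table detects only the tracrRNA portion of the hgRNA, and no nuclease is encoded on the plasmid, so SpCas9 and LbCas12a must be supplied separately. A human PGK promoter drives puromycin N-acetyltransferase for selection of transduced cells. The construct belongs to a study of exon-level perturbation, and the record supports its use for targeted exon deletion of CD46.
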