Addgene plasmid #209028: pLCHKOv3-CD46 Ex3_2-Lb
Purpose: Lentiviral vector expressing U6 driven hybrid guide (hgRNA) targeting human CD46 Exon 3 for deletion using SpCas9 and LbCas12a nucleases (CHyMErA system)
Depositing lab: Thomas Gonatopoulos-Pournatzis. Depositing organization: National Cancer Institute (NCI). Publication: Genome-scale exon perturbation screens uncover exons critical for cell fitness. Xiao MS, Damodaran AP, Kumari B, Dickson E, Xing K, On TA, Parab N, King HE, Perez AR, Guiblet WM, Duncan G, Che A, Chari R, Andresson T, Vidigal JA, Weatheritt RJ, Aregger M, Gonatopoulos-Pournatzis T. Mol Cell. 2024 Jul 11;84(13):2553-2572.e19. doi: 10.1016/j.molcel.2024.05.024. Epub 2024 Jun 24. PubMed 38917794.
Backbone
  Vector backbone: pLCHKOv3
  Vector type: Mammalian Expression, Lentiviral, CRISPR
  Selectable markers: Puromycin
Growth in bacteria
  Bacterial resistance: Ampicillin, 100 μg/mL
  Growth temperature: 30°C
  Growth strain: ccdB Survival
  Copy number: High Copy
Gene/Insert
  Gene/Insert name: hgRNA for deletion of CD46 Exon 3 with SpCas9 tracrRNAv1 & LbCas12a DR
  gRNA/shRNA sequence: CTTAAGATTCATATTCACCCGTTTCAGAGCTATGCTGGAAACAGCATAGCAAGTTGAAATAAGGCTAGTCCGTTATCAACTTGAAAAAGTGGCACCGAGTCGGTGCTAATTTCTACTAAGTGTAGATTGGAGATAGGCAAGATATATAGT
  Species: Synthetic
  Promoter: U6
  Cloning method: Restriction Enzyme; 5′ cloning site Unknown (unknown if destroyed)
  Sequencing primers: 5′ GACTATCATATGCTTACCGT
Terms and licenses: Academic/Nonprofit Terms; Industry Terms: Not Available to Industry
How to cite: pLCHKOv3-CD46 Ex3_2-Lb was a gift from Thomas Gonatopoulos-Pournatzis (Addgene plasmid # 209028 ; http://n2t.net/addgene:209028 ; RRID:Addgene_209028)
